LOCUS       Exported 7442 bp ds-DNA circular SYN 13-MAY-2021
DEFINITION  CRISPR donor plasmid to tag human transcription factor ZNF211 with
            GFP.
ACCESSION   .
VERSION     .
KEYWORDS    pZNF211-donor
SOURCE      synthetic DNA construct
  ORGANISM  synthetic DNA construct
REFERENCE   1 (bases 1 to 7442)
  TITLE     White lab ENCODE plasmids to tag human transcription factors with
            GFP
REFERENCE   2 (bases 1 to 7442)
  AUTHORS   .
  TITLE     Direct Submission
  JOURNAL   Exported May 13, 2021 from SnapGene Server 1.1.58
            http://www.snapgene.com
FEATURES             Location/Qualifiers
     source          1..7442
                     /organism="synthetic DNA construct"
                     /mol_type="other DNA"
     primer_bind     complement(34..50)
                     /label=M13 rev
                     /note="common sequencing primer, one of multiple similar
                     variants"
     primer_bind     complement(34..50)
                     /label=M13 Reverse
                     /note="In lacZ gene. Also called M13-rev"
     primer_bind     complement(47..69)
                     /label=M13/pUC Reverse
                     /note="In lacZ gene"
     protein_bind    58..74
                     /label=lac operator
                     /bound_moiety="lac repressor encoded by lacI"
                     /note="The lac repressor binds to the lac operator to
                     inhibit transcription in E. coli. This inhibition can be
                     relieved by adding lactose or
                     isopropyl-beta-D-thiogalactopyranoside (IPTG)."
     promoter        complement(82..112)
                     /label=lac promoter
                     /note="promoter for the E. coli lac operon"
     protein_bind    127..148
                     /label=CAP binding site
                     /bound_moiety="E. coli catabolite activator protein"
                     /note="CAP binding activates transcription in the presence
                     of cAMP."
     primer_bind     complement(265..282)
                     /label=L4440
                     /note="L4440 vector, forward primer"
     rep_origin      complement(436..1024)
                     /direction=LEFT
                     /label=ori
                     /note="high-copy-number ColE1/pMB1/pBR322/pUC origin of
                     replication"
     primer_bind     complement(516..535)
                     /label=pBR322ori-F
                     /note="pBR322 origin, forward primer"
     CDS             complement(1195..2055)
                     /codon_start=1
                     /gene="bla"
                     /product="beta-lactamase"
                     /label=AmpR
                     /note="confers resistance to ampicillin, carbenicillin, and
                     related antibiotics"
                     /translation="MSIQHFRVALIPFFAAFCLPVFAHPETLVKVKDAEDQLGARVGYI
                     ELDLNSGKILESFRPEERFPMMSTFKVLLCGAVLSRIDAGQEQLGRRIHYSQNDLVEYS
                     PVTEKHLTDGMTVRELCSAAITMSDNTAANLLLTTIGGPKELTAFLHNMGDHVTRLDRW
                     EPELNEAIPNDERDTTMPVAMATTLRKLLTGELLTLASRQQLIDWMEADKVAGPLLRSA
                     LPAGWFIADKSGAGERGSRGIIAALGPDGKPSRIVVIYTTGSQATMDERNRQIAEIGAS
                     LIKHW"
     primer_bind     1818..1837
                     /label=Amp-R
                     /note="Ampicillin resistance gene, reverse primer"
     promoter        complement(2056..2160)
                     /gene="bla"
                     /label=AmpR promoter
     primer_bind     2228..2246
                     /label=pBRforEco
                     /note="pBR322 vectors, upsteam of EcoRI site, forward
                     primer"
     primer_bind     complement(2284..2306)
                     /label=pGEX 3'
                     /note="pGEX vectors, reverse primer"
     primer_bind     2406..2425
                     /label=pRS-marker
                     /note="pRS vectors, use to sequence yeast selectable
                     marker"
     primer_bind     2619..2641
                     /label=M13/pUC Forward
                     /note="In lacZ gene"
     primer_bind     2633..2650
                     /label=M13 Forward
                     /note="In lacZ gene. Also called M13-F20 or M13 (-21)
                     Forward"
     primer_bind     2634..2650
                     /label=M13 fwd
                     /note="common sequencing primer, one of multiple similar
                     variants"
     CDS             3887..3907
                     /codon_start=1
                     /product="tobacco etch virus (TEV) protease recognition and
                     cleavage site"
                     /label=TEV site
                     /translation="ENLYFQG"
     CDS             3920..3964
                     /codon_start=1
                     /product="affinity and epitope tag derived from pancreatic
                     ribonuclease A"
                     /label=S-Tag
                     /translation="KETAAAKFERQHMDS"
     CDS             4004..4027
                     /codon_start=1
                     /product="recognition and cleavage site for human
                     rhinovirus 3C and PreScission proteases"
                     /label=HRV 3C site
                     /translation="LEVLFQGP"
     CDS             4055..4774
                     /codon_start=1
                     /product="the original enhanced GFP (Yang et al., 1996)"
                     /label=EGFP
                     /note="mammalian codon-optimized"
                     /translation="MVSKGEELFTGVVPILVELDGDVNGHKFSVSGEGEGDATYGKLTL
                     KFICTTGKLPVPWPTLVTTLTYGVQCFSRYPDHMKQHDFFKSAMPEGYVQERTIFFKDD
                     GNYKTRAEVKFEGDTLVNRIELKGIDFKEDGNILGHKLEYNYNSHNVYIMADKQKNGIK
                     VNFKIRHNIEDGSVQLADHYQQNTPIGDGPVLLPDNHYLSTQSALSKDPNEKRDHMVLK
                     EFVTAAGITLGMDELYK"
     primer_bind     complement(4100..4121)
                     /label=EGFP-N
                     /note="EGFP, reverse primer"
     primer_bind     complement(4361..4380)
                     /label=EXFP-R
                     /note="For distinguishing EGFP variants, reverse primer"
     misc_feature    4812..5397
                     /label=IRES2
                     /note="internal ribosome entry site (IRES) of the
                     encephalomyocarditis virus (EMCV)"
     primer_bind     complement(4978..4995)
                     /label=IRES reverse
                     /note="IRES internal ribosome entry site, reverse primer.
                     Also called pCDH-rev"
     primer_bind     5205..5224
                     /label=IRES-F
                     /note="IRES internal ribosome entry site, forward primer"
     CDS             5479..6282
                     /codon_start=1
                     /gene="aph(3')-II (or nptII)"
                     /product="aminoglycoside phosphotransferase from Tn5"
                     /label=NeoR/KanR
                     /note="confers resistance to neomycin, kanamycin, and G418
                     (Geneticin(R))"
                     /translation="MGSAIEQDGLHAGSPAAWVERLFGYDWAQQTIGCSDAAVFRLSAQ
                     GRPVLFVKTDLSGALNELQDEAARLSWLATTGVPCAAVLDVVTEAGRDWLLLGEVPGQD
                     LLSSHLAPAEKVSIMADAMRRLHTLDPATCPFDHQAKHRIERARTRMEAGLVDQDDLDE
                     EHQGLAPAELFARLKARMPDGEDLVVTHGDACLPNIMVENGRFSGFIDCGRLGVADRYQ
                     DIALATRDIAEELGGEWADRFLVLYGIAAPDSQRIAFYRLLDEFF"
     primer_bind     complement(5542..5561)
                     /label=Neo-R
                     /note="Neomycin resistance gene, reverse primer"
     primer_bind     6152..6171
                     /label=Neo-F
                     /note="Neomycin resistance gene, forward primer"
ORIGIN
        1 gacctgcagg catgcaagct tggcgtaatc atggtcatag ctgtttcctg tgtgaaattg
       61 ttatccgctc acaattccac acaacatacg agccggaagc ataaagtgta aagcctgggg
      121 tgcctaatga gtgagctaac tcacattaat tgcgttgcgc tcactgcccg ctttccagtc
      181 gggaaacctg tcgtgccagc tgcattaatg aatcggccaa cgcgcgggga gaggcggttt
      241 gcgtattggg cgctcttccg cttcctcgct cactgactcg ctgcgctcgg tcgttcggct
      301 gcggcgagcg gtatcagctc actcaaaggc ggtaatacgg ttatccacag aatcagggga
      361 taacgcagga aagaacatgt gagcaaaagg ccagcaaaag gccaggaacc gtaaaaaggc
      421 cgcgttgctg gcgtttttcc ataggctccg cccccctgac gagcatcaca aaaatcgacg
      481 ctcaagtcag aggtggcgaa acccgacagg actataaaga taccaggcgt ttccccctgg
      541 aagctccctc gtgcgctctc ctgttccgac cctgccgctt accggatacc tgtccgcctt
      601 tctcccttcg ggaagcgtgg cgctttctca tagctcacgc tgtaggtatc tcagttcggt
      661 gtaggtcgtt cgctccaagc tgggctgtgt gcacgaaccc cccgttcagc ccgaccgctg
      721 cgccttatcc ggtaactatc gtcttgagtc caacccggta agacacgact tatcgccact
      781 ggcagcagcc actggtaaca ggattagcag agcgaggtat gtaggcggtg ctacagagtt
      841 cttgaagtgg tggcctaact acggctacac tagaaggaca gtatttggta tctgcgctct
      901 gctgaagcca gttaccttcg gaaaaagagt tggtagctct tgatccggca aacaaaccac
      961 cgctggtagc ggtggttttt ttgtttgcaa gcagcagatt acgcgcagaa aaaaaggatc
     1021 tcaagaagat cctttgatct tttctacggg gtctgacgct cagtggaacg aaaactcacg
     1081 ttaagggatt ttggtcatga gattatcaaa aaggatcttc acctagatcc ttttaaatta
     1141 aaaatgaagt tttaaatcaa tctaaagtat atatgagtaa acttggtctg acagttacca
     1201 atgcttaatc agtgaggcac ctatctcagc gatctgtcta tttcgttcat ccatagttgc
     1261 ctgactcccc gtcgtgtaga taactacgat acgggagggc ttaccatctg gccccagtgc
     1321 tgcaatgata ccgcgagacc cacgctcacc ggctccagat ttatcagcaa taaaccagcc
     1381 agccggaagg gccgagcgca gaagtggtcc tgcaacttta tccgcctcca tccagtctat
     1441 taattgttgc cgggaagcta gagtaagtag ttcgccagtt aatagtttgc gcaacgttgt
     1501 tgccattgct acaggcatcg tggtgtcacg ctcgtcgttt ggtatggctt cattcagctc
     1561 cggttcccaa cgatcaaggc gagttacatg atcccccatg ttgtgcaaaa aagcggttag
     1621 ctccttcggt cctccgatcg ttgtcagaag taagttggcc gcagtgttat cactcatggt
     1681 tatggcagca ctgcataatt ctcttactgt catgccatcc gtaagatgct tttctgtgac
     1741 tggtgagtac tcaaccaagt cattctgaga atagtgtatg cggcgaccga gttgctcttg
     1801 cccggcgtca atacgggata ataccgcgcc acatagcaga actttaaaag tgctcatcat
     1861 tggaaaacgt tcttcggggc gaaaactctc aaggatctta ccgctgttga gatccagttc
     1921 gatgtaaccc actcgtgcac ccaactgatc ttcagcatct tttactttca ccagcgtttc
     1981 tgggtgagca aaaacaggaa ggcaaaatgc cgcaaaaaag ggaataaggg cgacacggaa
     2041 atgttgaata ctcatactct tcctttttca atattattga agcatttatc agggttattg
     2101 tctcatgagc ggatacatat ttgaatgtat ttagaaaaat aaacaaatag gggttccgcg
     2161 cacatttccc cgaaaagtgc cacctgacgt ctaagaaacc attattatca tgacattaac
     2221 ctataaaaat aggcgtatca cgaggccctt tcgtctcgcg cgtttcggtg atgacggtga
     2281 aaacctctga cacatgcagc tcccggagac ggtcacagct tgtctgtaag cggatgccgg
     2341 gagcagacaa gcccgtcagg gcgcgtcagc gggtgttggc gggtgtcggg gctggcttaa
     2401 ctatgcggca tcagagcaga ttgtactgag agtgcaccat atgcggtgtg aaataccgca
     2461 cagatgcgta aggagaaaat accgcatcag gcgccattcg ccattcaggc tgcgcaactg
     2521 ttgggaaggg cgatcggtgc gggcctcttc gctattacgc cagctggcga aagggggatg
     2581 tgctgcaagg cgattaagtt gggtaacgcc agggttttcc cagtcacgac gttgtaaaac
     2641 gacggccagt gaattcgagc tcggtaccca tgtggacact gcctcgttta cacagagttg
     2701 catagtccat gtgtcggaga aaccctttac ctgcagggag atcaggaaag acttcctggc
     2761 caacatgagg tttctccatc aagacgccac tcaaacaggg gagaagccaa ataacagtaa
     2821 caagtgtgcg gtggcctttt acagtggaaa aagtcatcac aactggggaa aatgcagtaa
     2881 agcctttagc cacatagaca cacttgttca ggaccagaga atcctcacta gagaaggact
     2941 ttttgagtgc agtaaatgtg ggaaagcatg tacgcgaaga tgtaacctca ttcagcacca
     3001 gaaagtccac agtgaagaaa ggccttatga atgcaatgaa tgtggaaaat tctttaccta
     3061 ctactccagt ttcattatac atcagagagt tcatactgga gaaaggcctt atgcgtgccc
     3121 tgaatgtggg aaatcgttta gtcagatata cagcctcaat agccatagga aagttcacac
     3181 tggagaaagg ccttatgaat gtggggaatg tgggaaatct tttagccaaa ggtccaacct
     3241 catgcagcat cgcagagttc acactggaga aaggccttat gaatgcagcg aatgtgggaa
     3301 atcttttagc caaaacttta gcctgatcta ccaccagaga gttcacactg gagaaagacc
     3361 tcatgagtgc aatgaatgtg gaaaatcctt tagccgaagc tccagcctca ttcaccaccg
     3421 gagacttcac actggagaaa gaccctatga gtgcagtaaa tgtgggaagt catttaagca
     3481 aagctccagc ttcagttcac atcggaaagt ccacacaggg gaaaggcctt atgtgtgtgg
     3541 ggaatgtggg aaatccttta gccatagctc caaccttaag aaccaccaga gagttcacac
     3601 tggagaaaga cctgttgagt gcagtgaatg tagcaaatcc tttagctgta aatctaacct
     3661 cattaaacac ctgagagttc acactggaga aaggccttat gagtgcagtg aatgtgggaa
     3721 atcctttagc caaagttcta gcctcattca acaccgcaga gttcacacgg gaaaaaggcc
     3781 ttatcagtgc agtcaatgtg ggaaatcctt tggctgcaaa tctgtcctca ttcaacacca
     3841 gagagttcac attggagaaa agcctgggat tccaactact gcaagcgaga atctttattt
     3901 tcagggcgcc gccaaattca aagaaaccgc tgctgctaaa ttcgaacgcc agcacatgga
     3961 cagcggaggt ggaggttcga gcggtccctc gggttcgtcg agcctggaag ttctgttcca
     4021 ggggcccctg tcgtcgagcg gtccctcggg ttcgatggtg agcaaaggcg aggagctgtt
     4081 caccggggtg gtgcccatcc tggtcgagct ggacggcgac gtaaacggcc acaagttcag
     4141 cgtgtccggc gagggcgagg gcgatgccac ctacggcaag ctgaccctga agttcatctg
     4201 caccaccggc aagctgcccg tgccctggcc caccctcgtg accaccctga cctacggcgt
     4261 gcagtgcttc agccgctacc ccgaccacat gaagcagcac gacttcttca agtccgccat
     4321 gcccgaaggc tacgtccagg agcgcaccat cttcttcaag gacgacggca actacaagac
     4381 ccgcgccgag gtgaagttcg agggcgacac cctggtgaac cgcatcgagc tgaagggcat
     4441 cgacttcaag gaggacggca acatcctggg gcacaagctg gagtacaact acaacagcca
     4501 caacgtctat atcatggccg acaagcagaa gaacggcatc aaggtgaact tcaagatccg
     4561 ccacaacatc gaggacggca gcgtgcagct cgccgaccac taccagcaga acacccccat
     4621 cggcgacggc cccgtgctgc tgcccgacaa ccactacctg agcacccagt ccgccctgag
     4681 caaagacccc aacgagaagc gcgatcacat ggtccttaag gagttcgtga ccgccgccgg
     4741 gatcactctc ggcatggacg agctgtacaa gtaatgatct agagtcgagt taattaagaa
     4801 ttccgccccc ccccctctcc ctcccccccc ctaacgttac tggccgaagc cgcttggaat
     4861 aaggccggtg tgcgtttgtc tatatgttat tttccaccat attgccgtct tttggcaatg
     4921 tgagggcccg gaaacctggc cctgtcttct tgacgagcat tcctaggggt ctttcccctc
     4981 tcgccaaagg aatgcagggt ctgttgaatg tcgtgaagga agcagttcct ctggaagctt
     5041 cttgaagaca aacaacgtct gtagcgaccc tttgcaggca gcggaacccc ccacctggcg
     5101 acaggtgcct ctgcggccaa aagccacgtg tataagatac acctgcaaag gcggcacaac
     5161 cccagtgcca cgttgtgagt tggatagttg tggaaagagt caaatggctc tcctcaagcg
     5221 tattcaacaa ggggctgaag gatgcccaga aggtacccca ttgtatggga tctgatctgg
     5281 ggcctcggtg cacatgcttt acatgtgttt agtcgaggtt aaaaaaacgt ctaggccccc
     5341 cgaaccacgg ggacgtggtt ttcctttgaa aaacacgatg ataatatggc cacaacctgt
     5401 tacattgcac aagataaaaa tatatcatca cgaacagtaa aactgtctgc ttacataaac
     5461 agtaatacaa ggggtgttat gggatcggcc attgaacaag atggattgca cgcaggttct
     5521 ccggccgctt gggtggagag gctattcggc tatgactggg cacaacagac aatcggctgc
     5581 tctgatgccg ccgtgttccg gctgtcagcg caggggcgcc cggttctttt tgtcaagacc
     5641 gacctgtccg gtgccctgaa tgaactgcag gacgaggcag cgcggctatc gtggctggcc
     5701 acgacgggcg ttccttgcgc agctgtgctc gacgttgtca ctgaagcggg aagggactgg
     5761 ctgctattgg gcgaagtgcc ggggcaggat ctcctgtcat ctcaccttgc tcctgccgag
     5821 aaagtatcca tcatggctga tgcaatgcgg cggctgcata cgcttgatcc ggctacctgc
     5881 ccattcgacc accaagcgaa acatcgcatc gagcgagcac gtactcggat ggaagccggt
     5941 cttgtcgatc aggatgatct ggacgaagag catcaggggc tcgcgccagc cgaactgttc
     6001 gccaggctca aggcgcgcat gcccgacggc gaggatctcg tcgtgaccca tggcgatgcc
     6061 tgcttgccga atatcatggt ggaaaatggc cgcttttctg gattcatcga ctgtggccgg
     6121 ctgggtgtgg cggaccgcta tcaggacata gcgttggcta cccgtgatat tgctgaagag
     6181 cttggcggcg aatgggctga ccgcttcctc gtgctttacg gtatcgccgc tcccgattcg
     6241 cagcgcatcg ccttctatcg ccttcttgac gagttcttct gagtcctgta ctgagaatat
     6301 gcaatttcct tttagtgtaa ttatactgaa ggagtacacc tgtgagagag acaagtacct
     6361 gatttggaag ccccaacatc taaggatata cagtgggcgg attcccctta agttccaggt
     6421 atgtgttaca ctttctaaca tgccatttag aaagtgttag actttctcac ctgccattta
     6481 tggctcttgc cgtttatgtc actgacagtt tctgaggcag aagccgtatc atgtctacca
     6541 cctgtgaggt ccacacagtg tgtatcattt acctcctgaa cctgctcaag gaagcagacc
     6601 tctgcttctc cccatttgct agaagaaatc atgaatagtc tgagtcttcc tctctgacaa
     6661 gttagggcat ggacttgacc cagctttgtg ccagagaacc caatatgagt gttgttggca
     6721 gcttgccaag aaggactgtc tttttcaaga catactggtt tcatgtgaca cctccatgga
     6781 tttttttcca gcctctaagt caccaacttg ggaactgctt gtctcacgtt gctttgtttt
     6841 ttacaataat aaaagcatta ttatttaagc tacctttatc ttggcatttg attcactctt
     6901 tgaggtggtt caaaaacaga atcgggccct gccagcttta cagagtaaac acctttggag
     6961 ggagagggag gtgtcatatg cctcagtgac aacagtataa tggaaaaata caactgtctt
     7021 tccagctttg gcctaatctg aatttgaatt attgcccaag gccttctagg aaatactgca
     7081 ggatattatg gtcttaattc gtggactgga tgcaaggatt ttttgtgggc tcaaaggaca
     7141 ccctgaggaa gtgggaaatt gtgacaaatt ccattgcttc tgggaacaag atgaattttg
     7201 ttgttattca caagggttat tacatactgc ccagcactgt tgaggcagtc tacccccagt
     7261 gctgccaagg agccaagtgc cccaatacaa tttagtaggc tactgtcact gtaaaatgat
     7321 gggggaacca taattggtgt ggaaacactg ggttactagg gagtgaagga gactgcagca
     7381 aactagatgg aatgtgctcc ttgtaatatg ttctagtaat tgtgcaggat cagtgtgtac
     7441 ag
//
