LOCUS       Exported 7441 bp ds-DNA circular SYN 13-MAY-2021
DEFINITION  CRISPR donor plasmid to tag human transcription factor ZNF211 with
            GFP.
ACCESSION   .
VERSION     .
KEYWORDS    pZNF211-donor
SOURCE      synthetic DNA construct
  ORGANISM  synthetic DNA construct
REFERENCE   1 (bases 1 to 7441)
  TITLE     White lab ENCODE plasmids to tag human transcription factors with
            GFP
REFERENCE   2 (bases 1 to 7441)
  AUTHORS   .
  TITLE     Direct Submission
  JOURNAL   Exported May 13, 2021 from SnapGene Server 1.1.58
            http://www.snapgene.com
FEATURES             Location/Qualifiers
     source          1..7441
                     /organism="synthetic DNA construct"
                     /mol_type="other DNA"
     primer_bind     complement(34..50)
                     /label=M13 rev
                     /note="common sequencing primer, one of multiple similar
                     variants"
     primer_bind     complement(34..50)
                     /label=M13 Reverse
                     /note="In lacZ gene. Also called M13-rev"
     primer_bind     complement(47..69)
                     /label=M13/pUC Reverse
                     /note="In lacZ gene"
     protein_bind    58..74
                     /label=lac operator
                     /bound_moiety="lac repressor encoded by lacI"
                     /note="The lac repressor binds to the lac operator to
                     inhibit transcription in E. coli. This inhibition can be
                     relieved by adding lactose or
                     isopropyl-beta-D-thiogalactopyranoside (IPTG)."
     promoter        complement(82..112)
                     /label=lac promoter
                     /note="promoter for the E. coli lac operon"
     protein_bind    127..148
                     /label=CAP binding site
                     /bound_moiety="E. coli catabolite activator protein"
                     /note="CAP binding activates transcription in the presence
                     of cAMP."
     primer_bind     complement(265..282)
                     /label=L4440
                     /note="L4440 vector, forward primer"
     rep_origin      complement(436..1024)
                     /direction=LEFT
                     /label=ori
                     /note="high-copy-number ColE1/pMB1/pBR322/pUC origin of
                     replication"
     primer_bind     complement(516..535)
                     /label=pBR322ori-F
                     /note="pBR322 origin, forward primer"
     CDS             complement(1195..2055)
                     /codon_start=1
                     /gene="bla"
                     /product="beta-lactamase"
                     /label=AmpR
                     /note="confers resistance to ampicillin, carbenicillin, and
                     related antibiotics"
                     /translation="MSIQHFRVALIPFFAAFCLPVFAHPETLVKVKDAEDQLGARVGYI
                     ELDLNSGKILESFRPEERFPMMSTFKVLLCGAVLSRIDAGQEQLGRRIHYSQNDLVEYS
                     PVTEKHLTDGMTVRELCSAAITMSDNTAANLLLTTIGGPKELTAFLHNMGDHVTRLDRW
                     EPELNEAIPNDERDTTMPVAMATTLRKLLTGELLTLASRQQLIDWMEADKVAGPLLRSA
                     LPAGWFIADKSGAGERGSRGIIAALGPDGKPSRIVVIYTTGSQATMDERNRQIAEIGAS
                     LIKHW"
     primer_bind     1818..1837
                     /label=Amp-R
                     /note="Ampicillin resistance gene, reverse primer"
     promoter        complement(2056..2160)
                     /gene="bla"
                     /label=AmpR promoter
     primer_bind     2228..2246
                     /label=pBRforEco
                     /note="pBR322 vectors, upsteam of EcoRI site, forward
                     primer"
     primer_bind     complement(2284..2306)
                     /label=pGEX 3'
                     /note="pGEX vectors, reverse primer"
     primer_bind     2406..2425
                     /label=pRS-marker
                     /note="pRS vectors, use to sequence yeast selectable
                     marker"
     primer_bind     2619..2641
                     /label=M13/pUC Forward
                     /note="In lacZ gene"
     primer_bind     2633..2650
                     /label=M13 Forward
                     /note="In lacZ gene. Also called M13-F20 or M13 (-21)
                     Forward"
     primer_bind     2634..2650
                     /label=M13 fwd
                     /note="common sequencing primer, one of multiple similar
                     variants"
     CDS             3887..3907
                     /codon_start=1
                     /product="tobacco etch virus (TEV) protease recognition and
                     cleavage site"
                     /label=TEV site
                     /translation="ENLYFQG"
     CDS             3920..3964
                     /codon_start=1
                     /product="affinity and epitope tag derived from pancreatic
                     ribonuclease A"
                     /label=S-Tag
                     /translation="KETAAAKFERQHMDS"
     CDS             4004..4027
                     /codon_start=1
                     /product="recognition and cleavage site for human
                     rhinovirus 3C and PreScission proteases"
                     /label=HRV 3C site
                     /translation="LEVLFQGP"
     CDS             4055..4774
                     /codon_start=1
                     /product="the original enhanced GFP (Yang et al., 1996)"
                     /label=EGFP
                     /note="mammalian codon-optimized"
                     /translation="MVSKGEELFTGVVPILVELDGDVNGHKFSVSGEGEGDATYGKLTL
                     KFICTTGKLPVPWPTLVTTLTYGVQCFSRYPDHMKQHDFFKSAMPEGYVQERTIFFKDD
                     GNYKTRAEVKFEGDTLVNRIELKGIDFKEDGNILGHKLEYNYNSHNVYIMADKQKNGIK
                     VNFKIRHNIEDGSVQLADHYQQNTPIGDGPVLLPDNHYLSTQSALSKDPNEKRDHMVLK
                     EFVTAAGITLGMDELYK"
     primer_bind     complement(4100..4121)
                     /label=EGFP-N
                     /note="EGFP, reverse primer"
     primer_bind     complement(4361..4380)
                     /label=EXFP-R
                     /note="For distinguishing EGFP variants, reverse primer"
     misc_feature    4812..5397
                     /label=IRES2
                     /note="internal ribosome entry site (IRES) of the
                     encephalomyocarditis virus (EMCV)"
     primer_bind     complement(4978..4995)
                     /label=IRES reverse
                     /note="IRES internal ribosome entry site, reverse primer.
                     Also called pCDH-rev"
     primer_bind     5205..5224
                     /label=IRES-F
                     /note="IRES internal ribosome entry site, forward primer"
     CDS             5479..6282
                     /codon_start=1
                     /gene="aph(3')-II (or nptII)"
                     /product="aminoglycoside phosphotransferase from Tn5"
                     /label=NeoR/KanR
                     /note="confers resistance to neomycin, kanamycin, and G418
                     (Geneticin(R))"
                     /translation="MGSAIEQDGLHAGSPAAWVERLFGYDWAQQTIGCSDAAVFRLSAQ
                     GRPVLFVKTDLSGALNELQDEAARLSWLATTGVPCAAVLDVVTEAGRDWLLLGEVPGQD
                     LLSSHLAPAEKVSIMADAMRRLHTLDPATCPFDHQAKHRIERARTRMEAGLVDQDDLDE
                     EHQGLAPAELFARLKARMPDGEDLVVTHGDACLPNIMVENGRFSGFIDCGRLGVADRYQ
                     DIALATRDIAEELGGEWADRFLVLYGIAAPDSQRIAFYRLLDEFF"
     primer_bind     complement(5542..5561)
                     /label=Neo-R
                     /note="Neomycin resistance gene, reverse primer"
     primer_bind     6152..6171
                     /label=Neo-F
                     /note="Neomycin resistance gene, forward primer"
ORIGIN
        1 gacctgcagg catgcaagct tggcgtaatc atggtcatag ctgtttcctg tgtgaaattg
       61 ttatccgctc acaattccac acaacatacg agccggaagc ataaagtgta aagcctgggg
      121 tgcctaatga gtgagctaac tcacattaat tgcgttgcgc tcactgcccg ctttccagtc
      181 gggaaacctg tcgtgccagc tgcattaatg aatcggccaa cgcgcgggga gaggcggttt
      241 gcgtattggg cgctcttccg cttcctcgct cactgactcg ctgcgctcgg tcgttcggct
      301 gcggcgagcg gtatcagctc actcaaaggc ggtaatacgg ttatccacag aatcagggga
      361 taacgcagga aagaacatgt gagcaaaagg ccagcaaaag gccaggaacc gtaaaaaggc
      421 cgcgttgctg gcgtttttcc ataggctccg cccccctgac gagcatcaca aaaatcgacg
      481 ctcaagtcag aggtggcgaa acccgacagg actataaaga taccaggcgt ttccccctgg
      541 aagctccctc gtgcgctctc ctgttccgac cctgccgctt accggatacc tgtccgcctt
      601 tctcccttcg ggaagcgtgg cgctttctca tagctcacgc tgtaggtatc tcagttcggt
      661 gtaggtcgtt cgctccaagc tgggctgtgt gcacgaaccc cccgttcagc ccgaccgctg
      721 cgccttatcc ggtaactatc gtcttgagtc caacccggta agacacgact tatcgccact
      781 ggcagcagcc actggtaaca ggattagcag agcgaggtat gtaggcggtg ctacagagtt
      841 cttgaagtgg tggcctaact acggctacac tagaagaaca gtatttggta tctgcgctct
      901 gctgaagcca gttaccttcg gaaaaagagt tggtagctct tgatccggca aacaaaccac
      961 cgctggtagc ggtggttttt ttgtttgcaa gcagcagatt acgcgcagaa aaaaaggatc
     1021 tcaagaagat cctttgatct tttctacggg gtctgacgct cagtggaacg aaaactcacg
     1081 ttaagggatt ttggtcatga gattatcaaa aaggatcttc acctagatcc ttttaaatta
     1141 aaaatgaagt tttaaatcaa tctaaagtat atatgagtaa acttggtctg acagttacca
     1201 atgcttaatc agtgaggcac ctatctcagc gatctgtcta tttcgttcat ccatagttgc
     1261 ctgactcccc gtcgtgtaga taactacgat acgggagggc ttaccatctg gccccagtgc
     1321 tgcaatgata ccgcgagacc cacgctcacc ggctccagat ttatcagcaa taaaccagcc
     1381 agccggaagg gccgagcgca gaagtggtcc tgcaacttta tccgcctcca tccagtctat
     1441 taattgttgc cgggaagcta gagtaagtag ttcgccagtt aatagtttgc gcaacgttgt
     1501 tgccattgct acaggcatcg tggtgtcacg ctcgtcgttt ggtatggctt cattcagctc
     1561 cggttcccaa cgatcaaggc gagttacatg atcccccatg ttgtgcaaaa aagcggttag
     1621 ctccttcggt cctccgatcg ttgtcagaag taagttggcc gcagtgttat cactcatggt
     1681 tatggcagca ctgcataatt ctcttactgt catgccatcc gtaagatgct tttctgtgac
     1741 tggtgagtac tcaaccaagt cattctgaga atagtgtatg cggcgaccga gttgctcttg
     1801 cccggcgtca atacgggata ataccgcgcc acatagcaga actttaaaag tgctcatcat
     1861 tggaaaacgt tcttcggggc gaaaactctc aaggatctta ccgctgttga gatccagttc
     1921 gatgtaaccc actcgtgcac ccaactgatc ttcagcatct tttactttca ccagcgtttc
     1981 tgggtgagca aaaacaggaa ggcaaaatgc cgcaaaaaag ggaataaggg cgacacggaa
     2041 atgttgaata ctcatactct tcctttttca atattattga agcatttatc agggttattg
     2101 tctcatgagc ggatacatat ttgaatgtat ttagaaaaat aaacaaatag gggttccgcg
     2161 cacatttccc cgaaaagtgc cacctgacgt ctaagaaacc attattatca tgacattaac
     2221 ctataaaaat aggcgtatca cgaggccctt tcgtctcgcg cgtttcggtg atgacggtga
     2281 aaacctctga cacatgcagc tcccggagac ggtcacagct tgtctgtaag cggatgccgg
     2341 gagcagacaa gcccgtcagg gcgcgtcagc gggtgttggc gggtgtcggg gctggcttaa
     2401 ctatgcggca tcagagcaga ttgtactgag agtgcaccat atgcggtgtg aaataccgca
     2461 cagatgcgta aggagaaaat accgcatcag gcgccattcg ccattcaggc tgcgcaactg
     2521 ttgggaaggg cgatcggtgc gggcctcttc gctattacgc cagctggcga aagggggatg
     2581 tgctgcaagg cgattaagtt gggtaacgcc agggttttcc cagtcacgac gttgtaaaac
     2641 gacggccagt gaattcgagc tcggtaccca tgtggacact gcctcgttta cacagagttg
     2701 catagtccat gtgtcggaga aaccctttac ctgcagggag atcaggaaag acttcctggc
     2761 caacatgagg tttctccatc aagacgccac tcaaacaggg gagaagccaa ataacagtaa
     2821 caagtgtgcg gtggcctttt acagtggaaa aagtcatcac aactggggaa aatgcagtaa
     2881 agcctttagc cacatagaca cacttgttca ggaccagaga atcctcacta gagaaggact
     2941 ttttgagtgc agtaaatgtg ggaaagcatg tacgcgaaga tgtaacctca ttcagcacca
     3001 gaaagtccac agtgaagaaa ggccttatga atgcaatgaa tgtggaaaat tctttaccta
     3061 ctactccagt ttcattatac atcagagagt tcatactgga gaaaggcctt atgcgtgccc
     3121 tgaatgtggg aaatcgttta gtcagatata cagcctcaat agccatagga aagttcacac
     3181 tggagaaagg ccttatgaat gtggggaatg tgggaaatct tttagccaaa ggtccaacct
     3241 catgcagcat cgcagagttc acactggaga aaggccttat gaatgcagcg aatgtgggaa
     3301 atcttttagc caaaacttta gcctgatcta ccaccagaga gttcacactg gagaaagacc
     3361 tcatgagtgc aatgaatgtg gaaaatcctt tagccgaagc tccagcctca ttcaccaccg
     3421 gagacttcac actggagaaa gaccctatga gtgcagtaaa tgtgggaagt catttaagca
     3481 aagctccagc ttcagttcac atcggaaagt ccacacaggg gaaaggcctt atgtgtgtgg
     3541 ggaatgtggg aaatccttta gccatagctc caaccttaag aaccaccaga gagttcacac
     3601 tggagaaaga cctgttgagt gcagtgaatg tagcaaatcc tttagctgta aatctaacct
     3661 cattaaacac ctgagagttc acactggaga aaggccttat gagtgcagtg aatgtgggaa
     3721 atcctttagc caaagttcta gcctcattca acaccgcaga gttcacacgg gaaaaaggcc
     3781 ttatcagtgc agtcaatgtg ggaaatcctt tggctgcaaa tctgtcctca ttcaacacca
     3841 gagagttcac attggagaaa agcccgggat tccaactact gcaagcgaga atctttattt
     3901 tcagggcgcc gccaaattca aagaaaccgc tgctgctaaa ttcgaacgcc agcacatgga
     3961 cagcggaggt ggaggttcga gcggtccctc gggttcgtcg agcctggaag ttctgttcca
     4021 ggggcccctg tcgtcgagcg gtccctcggg ttcgatggtg agcaaaggcg aggagctgtt
     4081 caccggggtg gtgcccatcc tggtcgagct ggacggcgac gtaaacggcc acaagttcag
     4141 cgtgtccggc gagggcgagg gcgatgccac ctacggcaag ctgaccctga agttcatctg
     4201 caccaccggc aagctgcccg tgccctggcc caccctcgtg accaccctga cctacggcgt
     4261 gcagtgcttc agccgctacc ccgaccacat gaagcagcac gacttcttca agtccgccat
     4321 gcccgaaggc tacgtccagg agcgcaccat cttcttcaag gacgacggca actacaagac
     4381 ccgcgccgag gtgaagttcg agggcgacac cctggtgaac cgcatcgagc tgaagggcat
     4441 cgacttcaag gaggacggca acatcctggg gcacaagctg gagtacaact acaacagcca
     4501 caacgtctat atcatggccg acaagcagaa gaacggcatc aaggtgaact tcaagatccg
     4561 ccacaacatc gaggacggca gcgtgcagct cgccgaccac taccagcaga acacccccat
     4621 cggcgacggc cccgtgctgc tgcccgacaa ccactacctg agcacccagt ccgccctgag
     4681 caaagacccc aacgagaagc gcgatcacat ggtccttaag gagttcgtga ccgccgccgg
     4741 gatcactctc ggcatggacg agctgtacaa gtaatgatct agagtcgagt taattaagaa
     4801 ttccgccccc ccccctctcc ctcccccccc ctaacgttac tggccgaagc cgcttggaat
     4861 aaggccggtg cgcgtttgtc tatatgttat tttccaccat attgccgtct tttggcaatg
     4921 tgagggcccg gaaacctggc cctgtcttct tgacgagcat tcctaggggt ctttcccctc
     4981 tcgccaaagg aatgcagggt ctgttgaatg tcgtgaagga agcagttcct ctggaagctt
     5041 cttgaagaca aacaacgtct gtagcgaccc tttgcaggca gcggaacccc ccacctggcg
     5101 acaggtgcct ctgcggccaa aagccacgtg tataagatac acctgcaaag gcggcacaac
     5161 cccagtgcca cgttgtgagt tggatagttg tggaaagagt caaatggctc tcctcaagcg
     5221 tattcaacaa ggggctgaag gatgcccaga aggtacccca ttgtatggga tctgatctgg
     5281 ggcctcggtg cacatgcttt acatgtgttt agtcgaggtt aaaaaaacgt ctaggccccc
     5341 cgaaccacgg ggacgtggtt ttcctttgaa aaacacgatg ataatatggc cacaacctgt
     5401 tacattgcac aagataaaaa tatatcatca cgaacagtaa aactgtctgc ttacataaac
     5461 agtaatacaa ggggtgttat gggatcggcc attgaacaag atggattgca cgcaggttct
     5521 ccggccgctt gggtggagag gctattcggc tatgactggg cacaacagac aatcggctgc
     5581 tctgatgccg ccgtgttccg gctgtcagcg caggggcgcc cggttctttt tgtcaagacc
     5641 gacctgtccg gtgccctgaa tgaactgcag gacgaggcag cgcggctatc gtggctggcc
     5701 acgacgggcg ttccttgcgc agctgtgctc gacgttgtca ctgaagcggg aagggactgg
     5761 ctgctattgg gcgaagtgcc ggggcaggat ctcctgtcat ctcaccttgc tcctgccgag
     5821 aaagtatcca tcatggctga tgcaatgcgg cggctgcata cgcttgatcc ggctacctgc
     5881 ccattcgacc accaagcgaa acatcgcatc gagcgagcac gtactcggat ggaagccggt
     5941 cttgtcgatc aggatgatct ggacgaagag catcaggggc tcgcgccagc cgaactgttc
     6001 gccaggctca aggcgcgcat gcccgacggc gaggatctcg tcgtgaccca tggcgatgcc
     6061 tgcttgccga atatcatggt ggaaaatggc cgcttttctg gattcatcga ctgtggccgg
     6121 ctgggtgtgg cggaccgcta tcaggacata gcgttggcta cccgtgatat tgctgaagag
     6181 cttggcggcg aatgggctga ccgcttcctc gtgctttacg gtatcgccgc tcccgattcg
     6241 cagcgcatcg ccttctatcg ccttcttgac gagttcttct gagtcctgta ctgagaattg
     6301 caatttcctt ttagtgtaat tatactgaag gagtacacct gtgagagaga caagtacctg
     6361 atttggaagc cccaacatct aaggatatac agtgggcgga ttccccttaa gttccaggta
     6421 tgtgttacac tttctaacat gccatttaga aagtgttaga ctttctcacc tgccatttat
     6481 ggctcttgcc gtttatgtca ctgacagttt ctgaggcaga agccgtatca tgtctaccac
     6541 ctgtgaggtc cacacagtgt gtatcattta cctcctgaac ctgctcaagg aagcagacct
     6601 ctgcttctcc ccatttgcta gaagaaatca tgaatagtct gagtcttcct ctctgacaag
     6661 ttagggcatg gacttgaccc agctttgtgc cagagaaccc aatatgagtg ttgttggcag
     6721 cttgccaaga aggactgtct ttttcaagac atactggttt catgtgacac ctccatggat
     6781 ttttttccag cctctaagtc accaacttgg gaactgcttg tctcacgttg ctttgttttt
     6841 tacaataata aaagcattat tatttaagct acctttatct tggcatttga ttcactcttt
     6901 gaggtggttc aaaaacagaa tcgggccctg ccagctttac agagtaaaca cctttggagg
     6961 gagagggagg tgtcatatgc ctcagtgaca acagtataat ggaaaaatac aactgtcttt
     7021 ccagctttgg cctaatctga atttgaatta ttgcccaagg ccttctagga aatactgcag
     7081 gatattatgg tcttaattcg tggactggat gcaaggattt tttgtgggct caaaggacac
     7141 cctgaggaag tgggaaattg tgacaaattc cattgcttct gggaacaaga tgaattttgt
     7201 tgttattcac aagggttatt acatactgcc cagcactgtt gaggcagtct acccccagtg
     7261 ctgccaagga gccaagtgcc ccaatacaat ttagtaggct actgtcactg taaaatgatg
     7321 ggggaaccat aattggtgtg gaaacactgg gttactaggg agtgaaggag actgcagcaa
     7381 actagatgga atgtgctcct tgtaatatgt tctagtaatt gtgcaggatc agtgtgtaca
     7441 g
//
